Addgene plasmid #78856: pGW-RL-PA
Purpose: (Empty Backbone) DULIP Bait Destination Vector (Gateway, C-terminal)
Depositing lab: Erich Wanker. Depositing organization: Max-Delbrueck-Centrum fuer Molekulare Medizin (MDC). Publication: DULIP: A Dual Luminescence-Based Co-Immunoprecipitation Assay for Interactome Mapping in Mammalian Cells. Trepte P, Buntru A, Klockmeier K, Willmore L, Arumughan A, Secker C, Zenkner M, Brusendorf L, Rau K, Redel A, Wanker EE. J Mol Biol. 2015 Oct 23;427(21):3375-88. doi: 10.1016/j.jmb.2015.08.003. Epub 2015 Aug 8. PubMed 26264872.
Backbone
  Vector backbone: pcDNA3.1(+)
  Backbone size (bp): 5428
  Modifications to backbone: Protein A, Renilla luciferase, Gateway-cassette inserted
  Vector type: Mammalian Expression ; Gateway destination vector
  Promoter: CMV
  Selectable markers: Neomycin (select with G418)
  Tag / fusion protein: Renilla luciferase, Protein A (C terminal on backbone)
Growth in bacteria
  Bacterial resistance: Chloramphenicol and Ampicillin, 25 & 100 μg/mL
  Growth temperature: 37°C
  Growth strain: ccdB Survival
  Copy number: Unknown
Gene/Insert
  Cloning method: Gateway Cloning
  Sequencing primers: 5′ CMVF_pcDNA3, T7F; 3′ bGH reverse
Terms and licenses: Academic/Nonprofit Terms; Industry Terms: Not Available to Industry
How to cite: pGW-RL-PA was a gift from Erich Wanker (Addgene plasmid # 78856 ; http://n2t.net/addgene:78856 ; RRID:Addgene_78856)
