[The description below was written by a language model from this plasmid's Addgene catalogue record and pLannotate feature annotations shown in this document.]
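Description:
pGW-RL-PA is an empty Gateway destination vector for mammalian expression, built on pcDNA3.1(+) and serving as the bait vector of the DULIP (dual luminescence-based co-immunoprecipitation) assay for mapping protein–protein interactions in mammalian cells. The 8,376 bp plasmid replicates in E. coli from a high-copy ColE1/pUC-type origin and also carries an f1 origin. Bacterial selection uses ampicillin (β-lactamase on the backbone) together with chloramphenicol (the CmR gene inside the Gateway cassette). Because the cassette also encodes the ccdB toxin, the unrecombined vector is propagated in a ccdB-tolerant strain. An SV40 promoter-driven neo gene with an SV40 polyadenylation signal allows G418 selection of transfected mammalian cells.

The expression unit begins with the CMV enhancer and immediate-early promoter, followed by a T7 promoter. Next comes the attR1–CmR–ccdB–attR2 cassette. Directly downstream of attR2 lie a human codon-optimized Renilla luciferase coding sequence and two IgG-binding units of Staphylococcus aureus protein A, and the unit ends with the bovine growth hormone polyadenylation signal. An LR recombination with an entry clone replaces the CmR/ccdB cassette with the gene of interest; loss of ccdB provides counter-selection for recombinants in standard strains. The result is a bait protein carrying Renilla luciferase and protein A at its C terminus. The protein A units let the bait be captured on immobilized IgG, while the Renilla luciferase allows the amount of bait to be quantified by luminescence. As the assay's dual-luminescence name implies, a co-expressed prey would be read out through a second luminescent signal, but the prey vector is not described in this record.
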