Features (pLannotate 1.2.2; 29 found; start..end, strand, type, name):
     28..80      -  misc_feature   bom (fragment): basis of mobility region from pBR322
    235..614     +  enhancer       CMV enhancer: human cytomegalovirus immediate early enhancer
    615..818     +  promoter       CMV promoter: human cytomegalovirus (CMV) immediate early promoter
    814..847     +  LTR            5' LTR (truncated) (fragment): truncated 5' long terminal repeat (LTR) from HIV-1
    863..881     +  promoter       T7 promoter: promoter for bacteriophage T7 RNA polymerase
    901..1025    +  protein_bind   attR1: mutant version of attR; recombination site for the Gateway® LR reaction LR Clonase™
   1050..1080    +  promoter       lac UV5 promoter: E. coli lac promoter with an "up" mutation
   1104..1133    +  promoter       cat promoter (fragment): promoter of the E. coli cat gene encoding chloramphenicol acetyltransferase
   1134..1793    +  CDS            CmR: chloramphenicol acetyltransferase; cat; confers resistance to chloramphenicol
   1972..2130    +  CDS            ccdA (fragment): CCDA_ECO57 - Also known as H, letA. Experimental evidence at protein level: Swiss-Prot protein existence level 1. Antitoxin component of a type II toxin-antitoxin (TA) system which inhibits the post-segregational killing (PSK) of plasmid-free cells, also referred to as a plasmid addiction system. Binds to and blocks the activity of CcdB; will also remove bound CcdB protein from the CcdB-GyrA complex by forming a CcdA-CcdB complex, a process termed rejuvenation. Functions as a transcriptional corepressor for the ccdAB operon, repression also requires CcdB (By similarity). From Escherichia coli
   2135..2437    +  CDS            ccdB: CCDB_ECOLI - Also known as G, letB, letD. Experimental evidence at protein level: Swiss-Prot protein existence level 1. Toxic component of a type II toxin-antitoxin (TA) system, functioning in plasmid maintainence. Responsible for the post- segregational killing (PSK) of plasmid-free cells, also referred to as a plasmid addiction system. Half-life of over 2 hours. Cell killing by CcdB is accompanied by filamentation, defects in chromosome and plasmid segregation, defects in cell division, formation of anucleate cells, decreased DNA synthesis and plasmid loss. Interferes with the activity of DN
   2481..2605    -  protein_bind   attR2: mutant version of attR; recombination site for the Gateway® LR reaction LR Clonase™
   2613..3545    +  CDS            hRluc: Renilla luciferase human codon-optimized
   3567..3740    +  CDS            ProtA: IgG-binding unit of Staphylococcus aureus protein A
   3744..3914    +  CDS            ProtA: IgG-binding unit of Staphylococcus aureus protein A
   3976..4200    +  polyA_signal   bGH poly(A) signal: bovine growth hormone polyadenylation signal
   4204..4225    +  promoter       SV40 promoter (fragment): SV40 enhancer and early promoter
   4246..4674    +  rep_origin     f1 ori (sequence partly withheld): f1 bacteriophage origin of replication; arrow indicates direction of (+) strand synthesis
   4688..5017    +  promoter       SV40 promoter: SV40 enhancer and early promoter
   5084..5875    +  CDS            neo: KKA2_KLEPN - Also known as kan, nptII. Experimental evidence at protein level: Swiss-Prot protein existence level 1. Resistance to kanamycin, neomycin, paromomycin, ribostamycin, butirosin and gentamicin B. From Klebsiella pneumoniae.
   5899..6057    +  CDS            ble (fragment): BLE_KLEPN - Experimental evidence at protein level: Swiss-Prot protein existence level 1. Binding protein with a strong affinity to the bleomycin family of antibiotics. Binds to CL990; an antimitotic-antibiotic compound. From Klebsiella pneumoniae.
   6052..6173    +  polyA_signal   SV40 poly(A) signal: SV40 polyadenylation signal
   6246..6262    -  protein_bind   lac operator: The lac repressor binds to the lac operator to inhibit transcription in E. coli. This inhibition can be relieved by adding lactose or isopropyl-β-D-thiogalactopyranoside (IPTG). lac repressor encoded by lacI
   6270..6300    -  promoter       lac promoter: promoter for the E. coli lac operon
   6315..6336    -  protein_bind   CAP binding site: CAP binding activates transcription in the presence of cAMP. E. coli catabolite activator protein
   6349..6441    -  CDS            lacI (fragment): lac repressor; lacI; The lac repressor binds to the lac operator to inhibit transcription in E. coli. This inhibition can be relieved by adding lactose or isopropyl-β-D-thiogalactopyranoside (IPTG).
   6624..7209    -  rep_origin     ori: high-copy-number ColE1/pMB1/pBR322/pUC origin of replication
   7380..8240    -  CDS            AmpR: β-lactamase; bla; confers resistance to ampicillin, carbenicillin, and related antibiotics
   8241..8345    -  promoter       AmpR promoter: bla
>Addgene plasmid #78856 | pGW-RL-PA | depositor full sequence | sequence record 147485 | pGW-RL-PA sequence 8376 bps
GACGGATCGGGAGATCTCCCGATCCCCTATGGTGCACTCTCAGTACAATCTGCTCTGATGCCGCATAGTT
AAGCCAGTATCTGCTCCCTGCTTGTGTGTTGGAGGTCGCTGAGTAGTGCGCGAGCAAAATTTAAGCTACA
ACAAGGCAAGGCTTGACCGACAATTGCATGAAGAATCTGCTTAGGGTTAGGCGTTTTGCGCTGCTTCGCG
ATGTACGGGCCAGATATACGCGTTGACATTGATTATTGACTAGTTATTAATAGTAATCAATTACGGGGTC
ATTAGTTCATAGCCCATATATGGAGTTCCGCGTTACATAACTTACGGTAAATGGCCCGCCTGGCTGACCG
CCCAACGACCCCCGCCCATTGACGTCAATAATGACGTATGTTCCCATAGTAACGCCAATAGGGACTTTCC
ATTGACGTCAATGGGTGGAGTATTTACGGTAAACTGCCCACTTGGCAGTACATCAAGTGTATCATATGCC
AAGTACGCCCCCTATTGACGTCAATGACGGTAAATGGCCCGCCTGGCATTATGCCCAGTACATGACCTTA
TGGGACTTTCCTACTTGGCAGTACATCTACGTATTAGTCATCGCTATTACCATGGTGATGCGGTTTTGGC
AGTACATCAATGGGCGTGGATAGCGGTTTGACTCACGGGGATTTCCAAGTCTCCACCCCATTGACGTCAA
TGGGAGTTTGTTTTGGCACCAAAATCAACGGGACTTTCCAAAATGTCGTAACAACTCCGCCCCATTGACG
CAAATGGGCGGTAGGCGTGTACGGTGGGAGGTCTATATAAGCAGAGCTCTCTGGCTAACTAGAGAACCCA
CTGCTTACTGGCTTATCGAAATTAATACGACTCACTATAGGGAGACCCAAGCTGGCTAGCACAAGTTTGT
ACAAAAAAGCTGAACGAGAAACGTAAAATGATATAAATATCAATATATTAAATTAGATTTTGCATAAAAA
ACAGACTACATAATACTGTAAAACACAACATATCCAGTCACTATGGCGGCCGCATTAGGCACCCCAGGCT
TTACACTTTATGCTTCCGGCTCGTATAATGTGTGGATTTTGAGTTAGGATCCGTCGAGATTTTCAGGAGC
TAAGGAAGCTAAAATGGAGAAAAAAATCACTGGATATACCACCGTTGATATATCCCAATGGCATCGTAAA
GAACATTTTGAGGCATTTCAGTCAGTTGCTCAATGTACCTATAACCAGACCGTTCAGCTGGATATTACGG
CCTTTTTAAAGACCGTAAAGAAAAATAAGCACAAGTTTTATCCGGCCTTTATTCACATTCTTGCCCGCCT
GATGAATGCTCATCCGGAATTCCGTATGGCAATGAAAGACGGTGAGCTGGTGATATGGGATAGTGTTCAC
CCTTGTTACACCGTTTTCCATGAGCAAACTGAAACGTTTTCATCGCTCTGGAGTGAATACCACGACGATT
TCCGGCAGTTTCTACACATATATTCGCAAGATGTGGCGTGTTACGGTGAAAACCTGGCCTATTTCCCTAA
AGGGTTTATTGAGAATATGTTTTTCGTCTCAGCCAATCCCTGGGTGAGTTTCACCAGTTTTGATTTAAAC
GTGGCCAATATGGACAACTTCTTCGCCCCCGTTTTCACCATGGGCAAATATTATACGCAAGGCGACAAGG
TGCTGATGCCGCTGGCGATTCAGGTTCATCATGCCGTCTGTGATGGCTTCCATGTCGGCAGAATGCTTAA
TGAATTACAACAGTACTGCGATGAGTGGCAGGGCGGGGCGTAATCTAGAGGATCCGGCTTACTAAAAGCC
AGATAACAGTATGCGTATTTGCGCGCTGATTTTTGCGGTATAAGAATATATACTGATATGTATACCCGAA
GTATGTCAAAAAGAGGTGTGCTATGAAGCAGCGTATTACAGTGACAGTTGACAGCGACAGCTATCAGTTG
CTCAAGGCATATATGATGTCAATATCTCCGGTCTGGTAAGCACAACCATGCAGAATGAAGCCCGTCGTCT
GCGTGCCGAACGCTGGAAAGCGGAAAATCAGGAAGGGATGGCTGAGGTCGCCCGGTTTATTGAAATGAAC
GGCTCTTTTGCTGACGAGAACAGGGACTGGTGAAATGCAGTTTAAGGTTTACACCTATAAAAGAGAGAGC
CGTTATCGTCTGTTTGTGGATGTACAGAGTGATATTATTGACACGCCCGGGCGACGGATGGTGATCCCCC
TGGCCAGTGCACGTCTGCTGTCAGATAAAGTCTCCCGTGAACTTTACCCGGTGGTGCATATCGGGGATGA
AAGCTGGCGCATGATGACCACCGATATGGCCAGTGTGCCGGTCTCCGTTATCGGGGAAGAAGTGGCTGAT
CTCAGCCACCGCGAAAATGACATCAAAAACGCCATTAACCTGATGTTCTGGGGAATATAAATGTCAGGCT
CCCTTATACACAGCCAGTCTGCAGGTCGACCATAGTGACTGGATATGTTGTGTTTTACAGTATTATGTAG
TCTGTTTTTTATGCAAAATCTAATTTAATATATTGATATTTATATCATTTTACGTTTCTCGTTCAGCTTT
CTTGTACAAAGTGGTGAAGCTTATGGCTTCCAAGGTGTACGACCCCGAGCAACGCAAACGCATGATCACT
GGGCCTCAGTGGTGGGCTCGCTGCAAGCAAATGAACGTGCTGGACTCCTTCATCAACTACTATGATTCCG
AGAAGCACGCCGAGAACGCCGTGATTTTTCTGCATGGTAACGCTGCCTCCAGCTACCTGTGGAGGCACGT
CGTGCCTCACATCGAGCCCGTGGCTAGATGCATCATCCCTGATCTGATCGGAATGGGTAAGTCCGGCAAG
AGCGGGAATGGCTCATATCGCCTCCTGGATCACTACAAGTACCTCACCGCTTGGTTCGAGCTGCTGAACC
TTCCAAAGAAAATCATCTTTGTGGGCCACGACTGGGGGGCTTGTCTGGCCTTTCACTACTCCTACGAGCA
CCAAGACAAGATCAAGGCCATCGTCCATGCTGAGAGTGTCGTGGACGTGATCGAGTCCTGGGACGAGTGG
CCTGACATCGAGGAGGATATCGCCCTGATCAAGAGCGAAGAGGGCGAGAAAATGGTGCTTGAGAATAACT
TCTTCGTCGAGACCATGCTCCCAAGCAAGATCATGCGGAAACTGGAGCCTGAGGAGTTCGCTGCCTACCT
GGAGCCATTCAAGGAGAAGGGCGAGGTTAGACGGCCTACCCTCTCCTGGCCTCGCGAGATCCCTCTCGTT
AAGGGAGGCAAGCCCGACGTCGTCCAGATTGTCCGCAACTACAACGCCTACCTTCGGGCCAGCGACGATC
TGCCTAAGATGTTCATCGAGTCCGACCCTGGGTTCTTTTCCAACGCTATTGTCGAGGGAGCTAAGAAGTT
CCCTAACACCGAGTTCGTGAAGGTGAAGGGCCTCCACTTCAGCCAGGAGGACGCTCCAGATGAAATGGGT
AAGTACATCAAGAGCTTCGTGGAGCGCGTGCTGAAGAACGAGCAGGAATTCGGCTCGGGCTCGATGGTGG
ACAACAAATTCAACAAAGAACAACAAAACGCGTTCTATGAGATCTTACATTTACCTAACTTAAACGAAGA
ACAACGAAACGCCTTCATCCAAAGTTTAAAAGATGACCCAAGCCAAAGCGCTAACCTTTTAGCAGAAGCT
AAAAAGCTAAATGATGCTCAGGCGCCGAAAGTAGACAACAAATTCAACAAAGAACAACAAAACGCGTTCT
ATGAGATCTTACATTTACCTAACTTAAACGAAGAACAACGAAACGCCTTCATCCAAAGTTTAAAAGATGA
CCCAAGCCAAAGCGCTAACCTTTTAGCAGAAGCTAAAAAGCTAAATGGTGCTCAGGCGCCGAAAGTAGAC
GCGAACTCGTGACTCGAGTCTAGAGGGCCCGTTTAAACCCGCTGATCAGCCTCGACTGTGCCTTCTAGTT
GCCAGCCATCTGTTGTTTGCCCCTCCCCCGTGCCTTCCTTGACCCTGGAAGGTGCCACTCCCACTGTCCT
TTCCTAATAAAATGAGGAAATTGCATCGCATTGTCTGAGTAGGTGTCATTCTATTCTGGGGGGTGGGGTG
GGGCAGGACAGCAAGGGGGAGGATTGGGAAGACAATAGCAGGCATGCTGGGGATGCGGTGGGCTCTATGG
CTTCTGAGGCGGAAAGAACCAGCTGGGGCTCTAGGGGGTATCCCC
[124 nt withheld, positions 4246-4369]
C
[91 nt withheld, positions 4371-4461]
A
[49 nt withheld, positions 4463-4511]
CCTTTGACGTTGGAGTCCACGTTCTTT
[37 nt withheld, positions 4539-4575]
ACCCTATCTCGGTCTATTCTTTTGATTTATAAGGGATTTTGCCGATTTCGGCCTATTGGTTAAAAAATGA
GCTGATTTAACAAAAATTTAACGCGAATTAATTCTGTGGAATGTGTGTCAGTTAGGGTGTGGAAAGTCCC
CAGGCTCCCCAGCAGGCAGAAGTATGCAAAGCATGCATCTCAATTAGTCAGCAACCAGGTGTGGAAAGTC
CCCAGGCTCCCCAGCAGGCAGAAGTATGCAAAGCATGCATCTCAATTAGTCAGCAACCATAGTCCCGCCC
CTAACTCCGCCCATCCCGCCCCTAACTCCGCCCAGTTCCGCCCATTCTCCGCCCCATGGCTGACTAATTT
TTTTTATTTATGCAGAGGCCGAGGCCGCCTCTGCCTCTGAGCTATTCCAGAAGTAGTGAGGAGGCTTTTT
TGGAGGCCTAGGCTTTTGCAAAAAGCTCCCGGGAGCTTGTATATCCATTTTCGGATCTGATCAAGAGACA
GGATGAGGATCGTTTCGCATGATTGAACAAGATGGATTGCACGCAGGTTCTCCGGCCGCTTGGGTGGAGA
GGCTATTCGGCTATGACTGGGCACAACAGACAATCGGCTGCTCTGATGCCGCCGTGTTCCGGCTGTCAGC
GCAGGGGCGCCCGGTTCTTTTTGTCAAGACCGACCTGTCCGGTGCCCTGAATGAACTGCAGGACGAGGCA
GCGCGGCTATCGTGGCTGGCCACGACGGGCGTTCCTTGCGCAGCTGTGCTCGACGTTGTCACTGAAGCGG
GAAGGGACTGGCTGCTATTGGGCGAAGTGCCGGGGCAGGATCTCCTGTCATCTCACCTTGCTCCTGCCGA
GAAAGTATCCATCATGGCTGATGCAATGCGGCGGCTGCATACGCTTGATCCGGCTACCTGCCCATTCGAC
CACCAAGCGAAACATCGCATCGAGCGAGCACGTACTCGGATGGAAGCCGGTCTTGTCGATCAGGATGATC
TGGACGAAGAGCATCAGGGGCTCGCGCCAGCCGAACTGTTCGCCAGGCTCAAGGCGCGCATGCCCGACGG
CGAGGATCTCGTCGTGACCCATGGCGATGCCTGCTTGCCGAATATCATGGTGGAAAATGGCCGCTTTTCT
GGATTCATCGACTGTGGCCGGCTGGGTGTGGCGGACCGCTATCAGGACATAGCGTTGGCTACCCGTGATA
TTGCTGAAGAGCTTGGCGGCGAATGGGCTGACCGCTTCCTCGTGCTTTACGGTATCGCCGCTCCCGATTC
GCAGCGCATCGCCTTCTATCGCCTTCTTGACGAGTTCTTCTGAGCGGGACTCTGGGGTTCGAAATGACCG
ACCAAGCGACGCCCAACCTGCCATCACGAGATTTCGATTCCACCGCCGCCTTCTATGAAAGGTTGGGCTT
CGGAATCGTTTTCCGGGACGCCGGCTGGATGATCCTCCAGCGCGGGGATCTCATGCTGGAGTTCTTCGCC
CACCCCAACTTGTTTATTGCAGCTTATAATGGTTACAAATAAAGCAATAGCATCACAAATTTCACAAATA
AAGCATTTTTTTCACTGCATTCTAGTTGTGGTTTGTCCAAACTCATCAATGTATCTTATCATGTCTGTAT
ACCGTCGACCTCTAGCTAGAGCTTGGCGTAATCATGGTCATAGCTGTTTCCTGTGTGAAATTGTTATCCG
CTCACAATTCCACACAACATACGAGCCGGAAGCATAAAGTGTAAAGCCTGGGGTGCCTAATGAGTGAGCT
AACTCACATTAATTGCGTTGCGCTCACTGCCCGCTTTCCAGTCGGGAAACCTGTCGTGCCAGCTGCATTA
ATGAATCGGCCAACGCGCGGGGAGAGGCGGTTTGCGTATTGGGCGCTCTTCCGCTTCCTCGCTCACTGAC
TCGCTGCGCTCGGTCGTTCGGCTGCGGCGAGCGGTATCAGCTCACTCAAAGGCGGTAATACGGTTATCCA
CAGAATCAGGGGATAACGCAGGAAAGAACATGTGAGCAAAAGGCCAGCAAAAGGCCAGGAACCGTAAAAA
GGCCGCGTTGCTGGCGTTTTTCCATAGGCTCCGCCCCCCTGACGAGCATCACAAAAATCGACGCTCAAGT
CAGAGGTGGCGAAACCCGACAGGACTATAAAGATACCAGGCGTTTCCCCCTGGAAGCTCCCTCGTGCGCT
CTCCTGTTCCGACCCTGCCGCTTACCGGATACCTGTCCGCCTTTCTCCCTTCGGGAAGCGTGGCGCTTTC
TCATAGCTCACGCTGTAGGTATCTCAGTTCGGTGTAGGTCGTTCGCTCCAAGCTGGGCTGTGTGCACGAA
CCCCCCGTTCAGCCCGACCGCTGCGCCTTATCCGGTAACTATCGTCTTGAGTCCAACCCGGTAAGACACG
ACTTATCGCCACTGGCAGCAGCCACTGGTAACAGGATTAGCAGAGCGAGGTATGTAGGCGGTGCTACAGA
GTTCTTGAAGTGGTGGCCTAACTACGGCTACACTAGAAGAACAGTATTTGGTATCTGCGCTCTGCTGAAG
CCAGTTACCTTCGGAAAAAGAGTTGGTAGCTCTTGATCCGGCAAACAAACCACCGCTGGTAGCGGTTTTT
TTGTTTGCAAGCAGCAGATTACGCGCAGAAAAAAAGGATCTCAAGAAGATCCTTTGATCTTTTCTACGGG
GTCTGACGCTCAGTGGAACGAAAACTCACGTTAAGGGATTTTGGTCATGAGATTATCAAAAAGGATCTTC
ACCTAGATCCTTTTAAATTAAAAATGAAGTTTTAAATCAATCTAAAGTATATATGAGTAAACTTGGTCTG
ACAGTTACCAATGCTTAATCAGTGAGGCACCTATCTCAGCGATCTGTCTATTTCGTTCATCCATAGTTGC
CTGACTCCCCGTCGTGTAGATAACTACGATACGGGAGGGCTTACCATCTGGCCCCAGTGCTGCAATGATA
CCGCGAGACCCACGCTCACCGGCTCCAGATTTATCAGCAATAAACCAGCCAGCCGGAAGGGCCGAGCGCA
GAAGTGGTCCTGCAACTTTATCCGCCTCCATCCAGTCTATTAATTGTTGCCGGGAAGCTAGAGTAAGTAG
TTCGCCAGTTAATAGTTTGCGCAACGTTGTTGCCATTGCTACAGGCATCGTGGTGTCACGCTCGTCGTTT
GGTATGGCTTCATTCAGCTCCGGTTCCCAACGATCAAGGCGAGTTACATGATCCCCCATGTTGTGCAAAA
AAGCGGTTAGCTCCTTCGGTCCTCCGATCGTTGTCAGAAGTAAGTTGGCCGCAGTGTTATCACTCATGGT
TATGGCAGCACTGCATAATTCTCTTACTGTCATGCCATCCGTAAGATGCTTTTCTGTGACTGGTGAGTAC
TCAACCAAGTCATTCTGAGAATAGTGTATGCGGCGACCGAGTTGCTCTTGCCCGGCGTCAATACGGGATA
ATACCGCGCCACATAGCAGAACTTTAAAAGTGCTCATCATTGGAAAACGTTCTTCGGGGCGAAAACTCTC
AAGGATCTTACCGCTGTTGAGATCCAGTTCGATGTAACCCACTCGTGCACCCAACTGATCTTCAGCATCT
TTTACTTTCACCAGCGTTTCTGGGTGAGCAAAAACAGGAAGGCAAAATGCCGCAAAAAAGGGAATAAGGG
CGACACGGAAATGTTGAATACTCATACTCTTCCTTTTTCAATATTATTGAAGCATTTATCAGGGTTATTG
TCTCATGAGCGGATACATATTTGAATGTATTTAGAAAAATAAACAAATAGGGGTTCCGCGCACATTTCCC
CGAAAAGTGCCACCTGACGTC
