>Addgene plasmid #78856 | pGW-RL-PA | addgene partial sequence | sequence record 151999 | CMV-F 5'-CGCAAATGGGCGGTAGGCGTG-3'
GCAGAGCTCTCTGGCTAACTAGAGAACCCACTGCTTACTGGCTTATCGAAATTAATACGACTCACTATAG
GGAGACCCAAGCTGGCTAGCACAAGTTTGTACAAAAAAGCTGAACGAGAAACGTAAAATGATATAAATAT
CAATATATTAAATTAGATTTTGCATAAAAAACAGACTACATAATACTGTAAAACACAACATATCCAGTCA
CTATGGCGGCCGCATTAGGCACCCCAGGCTTTACACTTTATGCTTCCGGCTCGTATAATGTGTGGATTTT
GAGTTAGGATCCGTCGAGATTTTCAGGAGCTAAGGAAGCTAAAATGGAGAAAAAAATCACTGGATATACC
ACCGTTGATATATCCCAATGGCATCGTAAAGAACATTTTGAGGCATTTCAGTCAGTTGCTCAATGTACCT
ATAACCAGACCGTTCAGCTGGATATTACGGCCTTTTTAAAGACCGTAAAGAAAAATAAGCACAAGTTTTA
TCCGGCCTTTATTCACATTCTTGCCCGCCTGATGAATGCTCATCCGGAATTCCGTATGGCAATGAAAGAC
GGTGAGCTGGTGATATGGGATAGTGTTCACCCTTGTTACACCGTTTTCCATGAGCAAACTGAAACGTTTT
CATCGCTCTGGAGTGAATACCACGACGATTTCCGGCAGTTTCTACACATATATTCGCAAGATGTGGCGTG
TTACGGTGAAAACCTGGCCTATTTCCCTAAAGGGTTTATTGAGAATATGTTTTTCGTCTCAGCCAATCCC
TGGGTGAGTTTCACCAGTTTTGATTTAAACGTGGCCAATATGGACAACTTCTTCGCCCCCGTTTTCACCA
TGGGCAAATATTATACGCAAGGCGACAAGGTGCTGATGCCGCTGGCGATTCAGGTTCATCATGCCGTTTG
TGATGGCTTCCATGTCGGCAGAATGCTTAATGAATTACAACAGTACTGCGATGAGTGGCAGGGCGGGGCG
TAATCTAGAGGATCCGGCTTACT
