>Addgene plasmid #78856 | pGW-RL-PA | addgene partial sequence | sequence record 152000 | BGH-rev 5'-TAGAAGGCACAGTCGAGG-3'
GCCCTCTAGACTCGAGTCACGAGTTCGCGTCTACTTTCGGCGCCTGAGCACCATTTAGCTTTTTAGCTTC
TGCTAAAAGGTTAGCGCTTTGGCTTGGGTCATCTTTTAAACTTTGGATGAAGGCGTTTCGTTGTTCTTCG
TTTAAGTTAGGTAAATGTAAGATCTCATAGAACGCGTTTTGTTGTTCTTTGTTGAATTTGTTGTCTACTT
TCGGCGCCTGAGCATCATTTAGCTTTTTAGCTTCTGCTAAAAGGTTAGCGCTTTGGCTTGGGTCATCTTT
TAAACTTTGGATGAAGGCGTTTCGTTGTTCTTCGTTTAAGTTAGGTAAATGTAAGATCTCATAGAACGCG
TTTTGTTGTTCTTTGTTGAATTTGTTGTCCACCATCGAGCCCGAGCCGAATTCCTGCTCGTTCTTCAGCA
CGCGCTCCACGAAGCTCTTGATGTACTTACCCATTTCATCTGGAGCGTCCTCCTGGCTGAAGTGGAGGCC
CTTCACCTTCACGAACTCGGTGTTAGGGAACTTCTTAGCTCCCTCGACAATAGCGTTGGAAAAGAACCCA
GGGTCGGACTCGATGAACATCTTAGGCAGATCGTCGCTGGCCCGAAGGTAGGCGTTGTAGTTGCGGACAA
TCTGGACGACGTCGGGCTTGCCTCCCTTAACGAGAGGGATCTCGCGAGGCCAGGAGAGGGTAGGCCGTCT
AACCTCGCCCTTCTCCTTGAATGGCTCCAGGTAGGCAGCGAACTCCTCAGGCTCCAGTTTCCGCATGATC
TTGCTTGGGAGCATGGTCTCGACGAAGAAGTTATTCTCAAGCACCATTTTCTCGCCCTCTTCGCTCTTGA
TCAGGGCGATATCCTCCTCGATGTCAGGCCACTCGTCCCAGGACTCGATCACGTCCACGACACTCTCAGC
ATGGACGATGGCCTTGATCTTGTCTTGGTGCTCGTAGGAGTAGTGAAAGGCCAGACAAGCCCCCCAGTCG
TGGCCCACAAAGATGATTTTCTTTGGAAGGTTCAGCAGCTCGAACCAAGCGGTGAGGTACTTGTAGTGAT
CCAGGAGGCGATATGAGCCATTCCCGCTCTTGCCGGACTTACCCAT
