>Addgene plasmid #78856 | pGW-RL-PA | addgene partial sequence | sequence record 152845 | ccdB-Fwd 5'-GCATGATGACCACCGATATG-3'
AAGAAGTGGCTGATCTCAGCCACCGCGAAAATGACATCAAAAACGCCATTAACCTGATGTTCTGGGGAAT
ATAAATGTCAGGCTCCCTTATACACAGCCAGTCTGCAGGTCGACCATAGTGACTGGATATGTTGTGTTTT
ACAGTATTATGTAGTCTGTTTTTTATGCAAAATCTAATTTAATATATTGATATTTATATCATTTTACGTT
TCTCGTTCAGCTTTCTTGTACAAAGTGGTGAAGCTTATGGCTTCCAAGGTGTACGACCCCGAGCAACGCA
AACGCATGATCACTGGGCCTCAGTGGTGGGCTCGCTGCAAGCAAATGAACGTGCTGGACTCCTTCATCAA
CTACTATGATTCCGAGAAGCACGCCGAGAACGCCGTGATTTTTCTGCATGGTAACGCTGCCTCCAGCTAC
CTGTGGAGGCACGTCGTGCCTCACATCGAGCCCGTGGCTAGATGCATCATCCCTGATCTGATCGGAATGG
GTAAGTCCGGCAAGAGCGGGAATGGCTCATATCGCCTCCTGGATCACTACAAGTACCTCACCGCTTGGTT
CGAGCTGCTGAACCTTCCAAAGAAAATCATCTTTGTGGGCCACGACTGGGGGGCTTGTCTGGCCTTTCAC
TACTCCTACGAGCACCAAGACAAGATCAAGGCCATCGTCCATGCTGAGAGTGTCGTGGACGTGATCGAGT
CCTGGGACGAGTGGCCTGACATCGAGGAGGATATCGCCCTGATCAAGAGCGAAGAGGGCGAGAAAATGGT
GCTTGAGAATAACTTCTTCGTCGAGACCATGCTCCCAAGCAAGATCATGCGGAAACTGGAGCCTGAGGAG
TTCGCTGCCTACCTGGAGCCATTCAAGGAGAAGGGCGAGGTTAGACGGCCTACCCTCTCCTGGCCTCGCG
AGATCCCTCTCGTTAAGGGAGGCAAGCCCGACGTCGTCCAGATTGTCCGCAACTACAACGCCTACCTTCG
GGCCAGCG
